>Addgene plasmid #99507 | GST-BRD (1079-1198) | addgene full sequence | sequence record 193364 | Addgene NGS Result
AGGATCTTCTTGAGATCCTTTTTTTCTGCGCGTAATCTGCTGCTTGCAAACAAAAAAACCACCGCTACCA
GCGGTGGTTTGTTTGCCGGATCAAGAGCTACCAACTCTTTTTCCGAAGGTAACTGGCTTCAGCAGAGCGC
AGATACCAAATACTGTCCTTCTAGTGTAGCCGTAGTTAGGCCACCACTTCAAGAACTCTGTAGCACCGCC
TACATACCTCGCTCTGCTAATCCTGTTACCAGTGGCTGCTGCCAGTGGCGATAAGTCGTGTCTTACCGGG
TTGGACTCAAGACGATAGTTACCGGATAAGGCGCAGCGGTCGGGCTGAACGGGGGGTTCGTGCACACAGC
CCAGCTTGGAGCGAACGACCTACACCGAACTGAGATACCTACAGCGTGAGCTATGAGAAAGCGCCACGCT
TCCCGAAGGGAGAAAGGCGGACAGGTATCCGGTAAGCGGCAGGGTCGGAACAGGAGAGCGCACGAGGGAG
CTTCCAGGGGGAAACGCCTGGTATCTTTATAGTCCTGTCGGGTTTCGCCACCTCTGACTTGAGCGTCGAT
TTTTGTGATGCTCGTCAGGGGGGCGGAGCCTATGGAAAAACGCCAGCAACGCGGCCTTTTTACGGTTCCT
GGCCTTTTGCTGGCCTTTTGCTCACATGTTCTTTCCTGCGTTATCCCCTGATTCTGTGGATAACCGTATT
ACCGCCTTTGAGTGAGCTGATACCGCTCGCCGCAGCCGAACGACCGAGCGCAGCGAGTCAGTGAGCGAGG
AAGCGGAAGAGCGCCTGATGCGGTATTTTCTCCTTACGCATCTGTGCGGTATTTCACACCGCATAAATTC
CGACACCATCGAATGGCGCAAAACCTTTCGCGGTATGGCATGATAGCGCCCGGAAGAGAGTCAATTCAGG
GTGGTGAATGTGAAACCAGTAACGTTATACGATGTCGCAGAGTATGCCGGTGTCTCTTATCAGACCGTTT
CCCGCGTGGTGAACCAGGCCAGCCACGTTTCTGCGAAAACGCGGGAAAAAGTGGAAGCGGCGATGGCGGA
GCTGAATTACATTCCCAACCGCGTGGCACAACAACTGGCGGGCAAACAGTCGTTGCTGATTGGCGTTGCC
ACCTCCAGTCTGGCCCTGCACGCGCCGTCGCAAATTGTCGCGGCGATTAAATCTCGCGCCGATCAACTGG
GTGCCAGCGTGGTGGTGTCGATGGTAGAACGAAGCGGCGTCGAAGCCTGTAAAGCGGCGGTGCACAATCT
TCTCGCGCAACGCGTCAGTGGGCTGATCATTAACTATCCGCTGGATGACCAGGATGCCATTGCTGTGGAA
GCTGCCTGCACTAATGTTCCGGCGTTATTTCTTGATGTCTCTGACCAGACACCCATCAACAGTATTATTT
TCTCCCATGAAGACGGTACGCGACTGGGCGTGGAGCATCTGGTCGCATTGGGTCACCAGCAAATCGCGCT
GTTAGCGGGCCCATTAAGTTCTGTCTCGGCGCGTCTGCGTCTGGCTGGCTGGCATAAATATCTCACTCGC
AATCAAATTCAGCCGATAGCGGAACGGGAAGGCGACTGGAGTGCCATGTCCGGTTTTCAACAAACCATGC
AAATGCTGAATGAGGGCATCGTTCCCACTGCGATGCTGGTTGCCAACGATCAGATGGCGCTGGGCGCAAT
GCGCGCCATTACCGAGTCCGGGCTGCGCGTTGGTGCGGATATCTCGGTAGTGGGATACGACGATACCGAA
GACAGCTCATGTTATATCCCGCCGTTAACCACCATCAAACAGGATTTTCGCCTGCTGGGGCAAACCAGCG
TGGACCGCTTGCTGCAACTCTCTCAGGGCCAGGCGGTGAAGGGCAATCAGCTGTTGCCCGTCTCACTGGT
GAAAAGAAAAACCACCCTGGCGCCCAATACGCAAACCGCCTCTCCCCGCGCGTTGGCCGATTCATTAATG
CAGCTGGCACGACAGGTTTCCCGACTGGAAAGCGGGCAGTGAGCGCAACGCAATTAATGTAAGTTAGCTC
ACTCATTAGGCACCCCAGGCTTTACACTTTATGCTTCCGGCTCGTATGTTGTGTGGAATTGTGAGCGGAT
AACAATTTCACACAGGAAACAGCTATGACCATGATTACGGATTCACTGGCCGTCGTTTTACAACGTCGTG
ACTGGGAAAACCCTGGCGTTACCCAACTTAATCGCCTTGCAGCACATCCCCCTTTCGCCAGCTGGCGTAA
TAGCGAAGAGGCCCGCACCGATCGCCCTTCCCAACAGTTGCGCAGCCTGAATGGCGAATGGCGCTTTGCC
TGGTTTCCGGCACCAGAAGCGGTGCCGGAAAGCTGGCTGGAGTGCGATCTTCCTGAGGCCGATACTGTCG
TCGTCCCCTCAAACTGGCAGATGCACGGTTACGATGCGCCCATCTACACCAACGTGACCTATCCCATTAC
GGTCAATCCGCCGTTTGTTCCCACGGAGAATCCGACGGGTTGTTACTCGCTCACATTTAATGTTGATGAA
AGCTGGCTACAGGAAGGCCAGACGCGAATTATTTTTGATGGCGTTGGAATTAGCTTATCGACTGCACGGT
GCACCAATGCTTCTGGCGTCAGGCAGCCATCGGAAGCTGTGGTATGGCTGTGCAGGTCGTAAATCACTGC
ATAATTCGTGTCGCTCAAGGCGCACTCCCGTTCTGGATAATGTTTTTTGCGCCGACATCATAACGGTTCT
GGCAAATATTCTGAAATGAGCTGTTGACAATTAATCATCGGCTCGTATAATGTGTGGAATTGTGAGCGGA
TAACAATTTCACACAGGAAACAGTATTCATGTCCCCTATACTAGGTTATTGGAAAATTAAGGGCCTTGTG
CAACCCACTCGACTTCTTTTGGAATATCTTGAAGAAAAATATGAAGAGCATTTGTATGAGCGCGATGAAG
GTGATAAATGGCGAAACAAAAAGTTTGAATTGGGTTTGGAGTTTCCCAATCTTCCTTATTATATTGATGG
TGATGTTAAATTAACACAGTCTATGGCCATCATACGTTATATAGCTGACAAGCACAACATGTTGGGTGGT
TGTCCAAAAGAGCGTGCAGAGATTTCAATGCTTGAAGGAGCGGTTTTGGATATTAGATACGGTGTTTCGA
GAATTGCATATAGTAAAGACTTTGAAACTCTCAAAGTTGATTTTCTTAGCAAGCTACCTGAAATGCTGAA
AATGTTCGAAGATCGTTTATGTCATAAAACATATTTAAATGGTGATCATGTAACCCATCCTGACTTCATG
TTGTATGACGCTCTTGATGTTGTTTTATACATGGACCCAATGTGCCTGGATGCGTTCCCAAAATTAGTTT
GTTTTAAAAAACGTATTGAAGCTATCCCACAAATTGATAAGTACTTGAAATCCAGCAAGTATATAGCATG
GCCTTTGCAGGGCTGGCAAGCCACGTTTGGTGGTGGCGACCATCCTCCAAAATCGGATCTGGTTCCGCGT
GGATCCTCCCAGCCACGCAAAAAAATCTTTAAACCCGAGGAGCTACGCCAGGCACTTATGCCAACTCTAG
AAGCACTCTATCGACAGGACCCAGAGTCTTTGCCTTTTCGTCAGCCTGTAGATCCTCAGCTCCTAGGAAT
CCCAGATTATTTTGATATAGTGAAGAATCCTATGGACCTTTCTACCATCAAACGAAAGCTGGACACAGGG
CAATATCAAGAACCCTGGCAGTATGTGGATGATGTCTGGCTTATGTTCAACAATGCGTGGCTATATAATC
GTAAAACGTCCCGTGTATATAAATTTTGCAGTAAACTTGCAGAGGTCTTTGAACAAGAAATTGACCCTGT
CATGCAGTCTCTTGGATAATAGCTCGAGCGGCCGCATCGTGACTGACTGACGATCTGCCTCGCGCGTTTC
GGTGATGACGGTGAAAACCTCTGACACATGCAGCTCCCGGAGACGGTCACAGCTTGTCTGTAAGCGGATG
CCGGGAGCAGACAAGCCCGTCAGGGCGCGTCAGCGGGTGTTGGCGGGTGTCGGGGCGCAGCCATGACCCA
GTCACGTAGCGATAGCGGAGTGTATAATTCTTGAAGACGAAAGGGCCTCGTGATACGCCTATTTTTATAG
GTTAATGTCATGATAATAATGGTTTCTTAGACGTCAGGTGGCACTTTTCGGGGAAATGTGCGCGGAACCC
CTATTTGTTTATTTTTCTAAATACATTCAAATATGTATCCGCTCATGAGACAATAACCCTGATAAATGCT
TCAATAATATTGAAAAAGGAAGAGTATGAGTATTCAACATTTCCGTGTCGCCCTTATTCCCTTTTTTGCG
GCATTTTGCCTTCCTGTTTTTGCTCACCCAGAAACGCTGGTGAAAGTAAAAGATGCTGAAGATCAGTTGG
GTGCACGAGTGGGTTACATCGAACTGGATCTCAACAGCGGTAAGATCCTTGAGAGTTTTCGCCCCGAAGA
ACGTTTTCCAATGATGAGCACTTTTAAAGTTCTGCTATGTGGCGCGGTATTATCCCGTGTTGACGCCGGG
CAAGAGCAACTCGGTCGCCGCATACACTATTCTCAGAATGACTTGGTTGAGTACTCACCAGTCACAGAAA
AGCATCTTACGGATGGCATGACAGTAAGAGAATTATGCAGTGCTGCCATAACCATGAGTGATAACACTGC
GGCCAACTTACTTCTGACAACGATCGGAGGACCGAAGGAGCTAACCGCTTTTTTGCACAACATGGGGGAT
CATGTAACTCGCCTTGATCGTTGGGAACCGGAGCTGAATGAAGCCATACCAAACGACGAGCGTGACACCA
CGATGCCTGCAGCAATGGCAACAACGTTGCGCAAACTATTAACTGGCGAACTACTTACTCTAGCTTCCCG
GCAACAATTAATAGACTGGATGGAGGCGGATAAAGTTGCAGGACCACTTCTGCGCTCGGCCCTTCCGGCT
GGCTGGTTTATTGCTGATAAATCTGGAGCCGGTGAGCGTGGGTCTCGCGGTATCATTGCAGCACTGGGGC
CAGATGGTAAGCCCTCCCGTATCGTAGTTATCTACACGACGGGGAGTCAGGCAACTATGGATGAACGAAA
TAGACAGATCGCTGAGATAGGTGCCTCACTGATTAAGCATTGGTAACTGTCAGACCAAGTTTACTCATAT
ATACTTTAGATTGATTTAAAACTTCATTTTTAATTTAAAAGGATCTAGGTGAAGATCCTTTTTGATAATC
TCATGACCAAAATCCCTTAACGTGAGTTTTCGTTCCACTGAGCGTCAGACCCCGTAGAAAAGATCAA
Features (pLannotate 1.2.2; 17 found; start..end, strand, type, name):
     10..598     +  rep_origin     ori: high-copy-number ColE1/pMB1/pBR322/pUC origin of replication
    784..835     -  misc_feature   bom (fragment): basis of mobility region from pBR322
    842..919     +  promoter       lacI promoter: lacI
    920..2002    +  CDS            lacI: lac repressor; lacI; The lac repressor binds to the lac operator to inhibit transcription in E. coli. This inhibition can be relieved by adding lactose or isopropyl-β-D-thiogalactopyranoside (IPTG).
   2015..2036    +  protein_bind   CAP binding site: CAP binding activates transcription in the presence of cAMP. E. coli catabolite activator protein
   2051..2081    +  promoter       lac promoter: promoter for the E. coli lac operon
   2089..2105    +  protein_bind   lac operator: The lac repressor binds to the lac operator to inhibit transcription in E. coli. This inhibition can be relieved by adding lactose or isopropyl-β-D-thiogalactopyranoside (IPTG). lac repressor encoded by lacI
   2125..2298    +  CDS            lacZα: LacZα fragment of β-galactosidase; lacZ fragment
   2562..2678    -  CDS            yciV (fragment): RNAAM_ECOLI - Also known as trpH From Escherichia coli (strain K12).
   2754..2782    +  promoter       tac promoter: strong E. coli promoter; hybrid between the trp and lac UV5 promoters
   2790..2806    +  protein_bind   lac operator: The lac repressor binds to the lac operator to inhibit transcription in E. coli. This inhibition can be relieved by adding lactose or isopropyl-β-D-thiogalactopyranoside (IPTG). lac repressor encoded by lacI
   2829..3482    +  CDS            GST26_SCHJA: Experimental evidence at protein level: Swiss-Prot protein existence level 1. GST isoenzymes appear to play a central role in the parasite detoxification system. Other functions are also suspected including a role in increasing the solubility of haematin in the parasite gut. From Schistosoma japonicum (Blood fluke).
   3507..3866    +  CDS            Crebbp (fragment): CBP_MOUSE - Also known as Cbp. Experimental evidence at protein level: Swiss-Prot protein existence level 1. Acetylates histones, giving a specific tag for transcriptional activation (By similarity). Also acetylates non-histone proteins, like DDX21, FBL, IRF2, MAFG, NCOA3, POLR1E/PAF53 and FOXO1 (PubMed:10207073, PubMed:11701890, PubMed:16287980, PubMed:15220471). Binds specifically to phosphorylated CREB and enhances its transcriptional activity toward cAMP-responsive genes (By similarity). Acts as a coactivator of ALX1 (By similarity). Acts as a circadian transcriptional coactivator which en
   3905..3944    +  CDS            rop (fragment): Rop protein, which maintains plasmids at low copy number; rop
   4046..4086    +  misc_feature   bom (fragment): basis of mobility region from pBR322
   4191..4295    +  promoter       AmpR promoter: bla
   4296..5156    +  CDS            AmpR: β-lactamase; bla; confers resistance to ampicillin, carbenicillin, and related antibiotics
