[The description below was written by a language model from this plasmid's Addgene catalogue record and pLannotate feature annotations shown in this document.]
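Description:
GST-BRD (1079-1198) is a bacterial expression plasmid built on the pGEX4T2 backbone for producing the bromodomain of mouse CREB-binding protein (CBP, gene Crebbp) as a glutathione S-transferase fusion in E. coli. The roughly 366 bp insert, encoding CBP residues 1079–1198, was placed between the BamHI and XhoI sites of the polylinker, both of which remain intact. This puts it in frame downstream of the Schistosoma japonicum GST coding sequence supplied by the vector, so GST sits at the N terminus of the fusion. Transcription is driven by the tac promoter, a strong trp/lac hybrid, followed by a lac operator. The plasmid also carries its own lacI gene with its promoter, so the lac repressor keeps expression off until it is relieved by IPTG.

The plasmid replicates from a ColE1/pBR322-type origin and is selected through the β-lactamase (AmpR) gene, which confers ampicillin resistance. The catalogue lists it as low copy, whereas the automated annotation labels the origin family generically as high copy. Only short fragments of rop and of the bom region were detected. The annotation also picks up backbone remnants with no role in the payload: a lac promoter/operator with a lacZα fragment, and a small piece of E. coli yciV. The sequenced record is 5,317 nt, slightly shorter than the 5,336 bp stated in the catalogue.

The construct is intended for inducible overexpression of the CBP bromodomain. The GST moiety allows affinity capture on glutathione resin, which suits purification for biochemical or structural work and GST pull-down binding assays. The record does not annotate a protease cleavage site between GST and the insert.
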