Addgene plasmid #99507: GST-BRD (1079-1198)
Purpose: Bacterial expression of mouse CBP bromodomain
Depositing lab: Peter Wright. Depositing organization: Scripps California (The Scripps Research Institute). Publication: The CH2 domain of CBP/p300 is a novel zinc finger. Park S, Martinez-Yamout MA, Dyson HJ, Wright PE. FEBS Lett. 2013 Aug 19;587(16):2506-11. doi: 10.1016/j.febslet.2013.06.051. Epub 2013 Jul 4. PubMed 23831576.
Backbone
  Vector backbone: pGEX4T2
  Backbone manufacturer: NEB
  Backbone size w/o insert (bp): 4970
  Total vector size (bp): 5336
  Vector type: Bacterial Expression
Growth in bacteria
  Bacterial resistance: Ampicillin, 100 μg/mL
  Growth temperature: 37°C
  Growth strain: DH5alpha
  Copy number: Low Copy
Gene/Insert
  Gene/Insert name: mouse CBP BRD (1079-1198) (alt name: crebbp)
  Species: M. musculus (mouse)
  Insert size (bp): 366
  Entrez Gene: Crebbp (a.k.a. CBP, CBP/p300, KAT3A, p300/CBP)
  Tag / fusion protein: GST (N terminal on backbone)
  Cloning method: Restriction Enzyme; 5′ cloning site BamHI (not destroyed); 3′ cloning site XhoI (not destroyed)
  Sequencing primers: 5′ pGEX; 3′ pGEX
Terms and licenses: Academic/Nonprofit Terms; Industry Terms: Not Available to Industry
How to cite: GST-BRD (1079-1198) was a gift from Peter Wright (Addgene plasmid # 99507 ; http://n2t.net/addgene:99507 ; RRID:Addgene_99507)
