>Addgene plasmid #99507 | GST-BRD (1079-1198) | depositor partial sequence | sequence record 182157 | pGEX reverse
CATAAAACATATTTAAATGGTGATCATGTAACCCATCCTGACTTCATGTTGTATGACGCTCTTGATGTTG
TTTTATACATGGACCCAATGTGCCTGGATGCGTTCCCAAAATTAGTTTGTTTTAAAAAACGTATTGAAGC
TATCCCACAAATTGATAAGTACTTGAAATCCAGCAAGTATATAGCATGGCCTTTGCAGGGCTGGCAAGCC
ACGTTTGGTGGTGGCGACCATCCTCCAAAATCGGATCTGGTTCCGCGTGGATCCTCCCAGCCACGCAAAA
AAATCTTTAAACCCGAGGAGCTACGCCAGGCACTTATGCCAACTCTAGAAGCACTCTATCGACAGGACCC
AGAGTCTTTGCCTTTTCGTCAGCCTGTAGATCCTCAGCTCCTAGGAATCCCAGATTATTTTGATATAGTG
AAGAATCCTATGGACCTTTCTACCATCAAACGAAAGCTGGACACAGGGCAATATCAAGAACCCTGGCAGT
ATGTGGATGATGTCTGGCTTATGTTCAACAATGCGTGGCTATATAATCGTAAAACGTCCCGTGTATATAA
ATTTTGCAGTAAACTTGCAGAGGTCTTTGAACAAGAAATTGACCCTGTCATGCAGTCTCTTGGATAATAG
CTCGAGCGGCCGCATCGTGACTGACTGACGATCTGCCTCGCGCGTTACGTATAACTTTNN
